>Addgene plasmid #220562 | LT3GEPIR-ARshRNA2 | addgene full sequence | sequence record 437704 | Addgene NGS Result
AACGACCGAGCGCAGCGAGTCAGTGAGCGAGGAAGCGGAAGAGCGCCCAATACGCAAACCGCCTCTCCCC
GCGCGTTGGCCGATTCATTAATGCAGCTGGCACGACAGGTTTCCCGACTGGAAAGCGGGCAGTGAGCGCA
ACGCAATTAATGTGAGTTAGCTCACTCATTAGGCACCCCAGGCTTTACACTTTATGCTTCCGGCTCGTAT
GTTGTGTGGAATTGTGAGCGGATAACAATTTCACACAGGAAACAGCTATGACCATGATTACGCCAAGCGC
GCAATTAACCCTCACTAAAGGGAACAAAAGCTGGAGCTGCAAGCTTAATGTAGTCTTATGCAATACTCTT
GTAGTCTTGCAACATGGTAACGATGAGTTAGCAACATGCCTTACAAGGAGAGAAAAAGCACCGTGCATGC
CGATTGGTGGAAGTAAGGTGGTACGATCGTGCCTTATTAGGAAGGCAACAGACGGGTCTGACATGGATTG
GACGAACCACTGAATTGCCGCATTGCAGAGATATTGTATTTAAGTGCCTAGCTCGATACATAAACGGGTC
TCTCTGGTTAGACCAGATCTGAGCCTGGGAGCTCTCTGGCTAACTAGGGAACCCACTGCTTAAGCCTCAA
TAAAGCTTGCCTTGAGTGCTTCAAGTAGTGTGTGCCCGTCTGTTGTGTGACTCTGGTAACTAGAGATCCC
TCAGACCCTTTTAGTCAGTGTGGAAAATCTCTAGCAGTGGCGCCCGAACAGGGACTTGAAAGCGAAAGGG
AAACCAGAGGAGCTCTCTCGACGCAGGACTCGGCTTGCTGAAGCGCGCACGGCAAGAGGCGAGGGGCGGC
GACTGGTGAGTACGCCAAAAATTTTGACTAGCGGAGGCTAGAAGGAGAGAGATGGGTGCGAGAGCGTCAG
TATTAAGCGGGGGAGAATTAGATCGCGATGGGAAAAAATTCGGTTAAGGCCAGGGGGAAAGAAAAAATAT
AAATTAAAACATATAGTATGGGCAAGCAGGGAGCTAGAACGATTCGCAGTTAATCCTGGCCTGTTAGAAA
CATCAGAAGGCTGTAGACAAATACTGGGACAGCTACAACCATCCCTTCAGACAGGATCAGAAGAACTTAG
ATCATTATATAATACAGTAGCAACCCTCTATTGTGTGCATCAAAGGATAGAGATAAAAGACACCAAGGAA
GCTTTAGACAAGATAGAGGAAGAGCAAAACAAAAGTAAGACCACCGCACAGCAAGCGGCCGCTGATCTTC
AGACCTGGAGGAGGAGATATGAGGGACAATTGGAGAAGTGAATTATATAAATATAAAGTAGTAAAAATTG
AACCATTAGGAGTAGCACCCACCAAGGCAAAGAGAAGAGTGGTGCAGAGAGAAAAAAGAGCAGTGGGAAT
AGGAGCTTTGTTCCTTGGGTTCTTGGGAGCAGCAGGAAGCACTATGGGCGCAGCGTCAATGACGCTGACG
GTACAGGCCAGACAATTATTGTCTGGTATAGTGCAGCAGCAGAACAATTTGCTGAGGGCTATTGAGGCGC
AACAGCATCTGTTGCAACTCACAGTCTGGGGCATCAAGCAGCTCCAGGCAAGAATCCTGGCTGTGGAAAG
ATACCTAAAGGATCAACAGCTCCTGGGGATTTGGGGTTGCTCTGGAAAACTCATTTGCACCACTGCTGTG
CCTTGGAATGCTAGTTGGAGTAATAAATCTCTGGAACAGATTTGGAATCACACGACCTGGATGGAGTGGG
ACAGAGAAATTAACAATTACACAAGCTTAATACACTCCTTAATTGAAGAATCGCAAAACCAGCAAGAAAA
GAATGAACAAGAATTATTGGAATTAGATAAATGGGCAAGTTTGTGGAATTGGTTTAACATAACAAATTGG
CTGTGGTATATAAAATTATTCATAATGATAGTAGGAGGCTTGGTAGGTTTAAGAATAGTTTTTGCTGTAC
TTTCTATAGTGAATAGAGTTAGGCAGGGATATTCACCATTATCGTTTCAGACCCACCTCCCAACCCCGAG
GGGACCCGACAGGCCCGAAGGAATAGAAGAAGAAGGTGGAGAGAGAGACAGAGACAGATCCATTCGATTA
GTGAACGGATCTCGACGGTATCGGTTAACTTTTAAAAGAAAAGGGGGGATTGGGGGGTACAGTGCAGGGG
AAAGAATAGTAGACATAATAGCAACAGACATACAAACTAAAGAATTACAAAAACAAATTACAAAAATTCA
AAATTTTATCGATTCTAGATTCGAGTTTACTCCCTATCAGTGATAGAGAACGTATGAAGAGTTTACTCCC
TATCAGTGATAGAGAACGTATGCAGACTTTACTCCCTATCAGTGATAGAGAACGTATAAGGAGTTTACTC
CCTATCAGTGATAGAGAACGTATGACCAGTTTACTCCCTATCAGTGATAGAGAACGTATCTACAGTTTAC
TCCCTATCAGTGATAGAGAACGTATATCCAGTTTACTCCCTATCAGTGATAGAGAACGTATAAGCTTTAG
GCGTGTACGGTGGGCGCCTATAAAAGCAGAGCTCGTTTAGTGAACCGTCAGATCGCCTGGAGCAATTCCA
CAACACTTTTGTCTTATACCAACTTTCCGTACCACTTCCTACCCTCGTAAAGTCGAGCTTGCGTTGGATC
CACCATGGTGAGCAAGGGCGAGGAGCTGTTCACCGGGGTGGTGCCCATCCTGGTCGAGCTGGACGGCGAC
GTAAACGGCCACAAGTTCAGCGTGTCTGGCGAGGGCGAGGGCGATGCCACCTACGGCAAGCTGACCCTGA
AGTTCATCTGCACCACCGGCAAGCTGCCCGTGCCCTGGCCCACCCTCGTGACCACCCTGACCTACGGCGT
GCAGTGCTTCAGCCGCTACCCCGACCACATGAAGCAGCACGACTTCTTCAAGTCCGCCATGCCCGAAGGC
TACGTCCAGGAGCGCACCATCTTCTTCAAGGACGACGGCAACTACAAGACCCGCGCCGAGGTGAAGTTCG
AGGGCGACACCCTGGTGAACCGCATCGAGCTGAAGGGCATCGACTTCAAGGAGGACGGCAACATCCTGGG
GCACAAGCTGGAGTACAACTACAACAGCCACAACGTCTATATCATGGCCGACAAGCAGAAGAACGGCATC
AAGGCGAACTTCAAGATCCGCCACAACATCGAGGACGGCAGCGTGCAGCTCGCCGACCACTACCAGCAGA
ACACCCCCATCGGCGACGGCCCCGTGCTGCTGCCCGACAACCACTACCTGAGCACCCAGTCCGCCCTGAG
CAAAGACCCCAACGAGAAGCGCGATCACATGGTCCTGCTGGAGTTCGTGACCGCCGCCGGGATCACTCTC
GGCATGGACGAGCTGTACAAGTAATGACGTACGGCGGCCGCCTCGACTAGGGATAACAGGGTAATTGTTT
GAATGAGGCTTCAGTACTTTACAGAATCGTTGCCTGCACATCTTGGAAACACTTGCTGGGATTACTTCGA
CTTCTTAACCCAACAGAAGGCTCGAGAAGGATATTGCTGTTGACAGTGAGCGAGATGTCTTCTGCCTGTT
ATAATAGTGAAGCCACAGATGTATTATAACAGGCAGAAGACATCGTGCCTACTGCCTCGGACTTCAAGGG
GTCTAGAATTCGAGCAATTATCTTGTTTACTAAAACTGAATACCTTGCTATCTCTTTGATACATTTTTAC
AAAGCTGAATTAAAATGGTATAAATTAAATCACTTTTTTCAATTGACGCGTAATTCTACCGGGTAGGGGA
GGCGCTTTTCCCAAGGCAGTCTGGAGCATGCGCTTTAGCAGCCCCGCTGGGCACTTGGCGCTACACAAGT
GGCCTCTGGCCTCGCACACATTCCACATCCACCGGTAGGCGCCAACCGGCTCCGTTCTTTGGTGGCCCCT
TCGCGCCACCTTCTACTCCTCCCCTAGTCAGGAAGTTCCCCCCCGCCCCGCAGCTCGCGTCGTGCAGGAC
GTGACAAATGGAAGTAGCACGTCTCACTAGTCTCGTGCAGATGGACAGCACCGCTGAGCAATGGAAGCGG
GTAGGCCTTTGGGGCAGCGGCCAATAGCAGCTTTGCTCCTTCGCTTTCTGGGCTCAGAGGCTGGGAAGGG
GTGGGTCCGGGGGCGGGCTCAGGGGCGGGCTCAGGGGCGGGGCGGGCGCCCGAAGGTCCTCCGGAGGCCC
GGCATTCTGCACGCTTCAAAAGCGCACGTCTGCCGCGCTGTTCTCCTCTTCCTCATCTCCGGGCCTTTCG
ACCTGCAGCCCAAGCTTACCATGACCGAGTACAAGCCCACGGTGCGCCTCGCCACCCGCGACGACGTCCC
CAGGGCCGTACGCACCCTCGCCGCCGCGTTCGCCGACTACCCCGCCACGCGCCACACCGTCGATCCGGAC
CGCCACATCGAGCGGGTCACCGAGCTGCAAGAACTCTTCCTCACGCGCGTCGGGCTCGACATCGGCAAGG
TGTGGGTCGCGGACGACGGCGCCGCGGTGGCGGTCTGGACCACGCCGGAGAGCGTCGAAGCGGGGGCGGT
GTTCGCCGAGATCGGCCCGCGCATGGCCGAGTTGAGCGGTTCCCGGCTGGCCGCGCAGCAACAGATGGAA
GGCCTCCTGGCGCCGCACCGGCCCAAGGAGCCCGCGTGGTTCCTGGCCACCGTCGGCGTCTCGCCCGACC
ACCAGGGCAAGGGTCTGGGCAGCGCCGTCGTGCTCCCCGGAGTGGAGGCGGCCGAGCGCGCCGGGGTGCC
CGCCTTCCTGGAGACCTCCGCGCCCCGCAACCTCCCCTTCTACGAGCGGCTCGGCTTCACCGTCACCGCC
GACGTCGAGGTGCCCGAAGGACCGCGCACCTGGTGCATGACCCGCAAGCCCGGTGCCTGACGCCCGCCCC
ACGACCCGCAGCGCCCGACCGAAAGGAGCGCACGACCCCATGCATCCAATTCCGCCCCCCCCCCCTAACG
TTACTGGCCGAAGCCGCTTGGAATAAGGCCGGTGTGCGTTTGTCTATATGTTATTTTCCACCATATTGCC
GTCTTTTGGCAATGTGAGGGCCCGGAAACCTGGCCCTGTCTTCTTGACGAGCATTCCTAGGGGTCTTTCC
CCTCTCGCCAAAGGAATGCAAGGTCTGTTGAATGTCGTGAAGGAAGCAGTTCCTCTGGAAGCTTCTTGAA
GACAAACAACGTCTGTAGCGACCCTTTGCAGGCAGCGGAACCCCCCACCTGGCGACAGGTGCCTCTGCGG
CCAAAAGCCACGTGTATAAGATACACCTGCAAAGGCGGCACAACCCCAGTGCCACGTTGTGAGTTGGATA
GTTGTGGAAAGAGTCAAATGGCTCTCCTCAAGCGTATTCAACAAGGGGCTGAAGGATGCCCAGAAGGTAC
CCCATTGTATGGGATCTGATCTGGGGCCTCGGTGCACATGCTTTACATGTGTTTAGTCGAGGTTAAAAAA
ACGTCTAGGCCCCCCGAACCACGGGGACGTGGTTTTCCTTTGAAAAACACGATGATAATATGGCCACAAC
CATGAGTAGACTGGACAAGAGCAAAGTCATAAACGGAGCTCTGGAATTACTCAATGGTGTCGGTATCGAA
GGCCTGACGACAAGGAAACTCGCTCAAAAGCTGGGAGTTGAGCAGCCTACCCTGTACTGGCACGTGAAGA
ACAAGCGGGCCCTGCTCGATGCCCTGCCAATCGAGATGCTGGACAGGCATCATACCCACTTCTGCCCCCT
GGAAGGCGAGTCATGGCAAGACTTTCTGCGGAACAACGCCAAGTCATACCGCTGTGCTCTCCTCTCACAT
CGCGACGGGGCTAAAGTGCATCTCGGCACCCGCCCAACAGAGAAACAGTACGAAACCCTGGAAAATCAGC
TCGCGTTCCTGTGTCAGCAAGGCTTCTCCCTGGAGAACGCACTGTACGCTCTGTCCGCCGTGGGCCACTT
TACACTGGGCTGCGTATTGGAGGAACAGGAGCATCAAGTAGCAAAAGAGGAAAGAGAGACACCTACCACC
GATTCTATGCCCCCACTTCTGAGACAAGCAATTGAGCTGTTCGACCGGCAGGGAGCCGAACCTGCCTTCC
TTTTCGGCCTGGAACTAATCATATGTGGCCTGGAGAAACAGCTAAAGTGCGAAAGCGGCGGGCCGACCGA
CGCCCTTGACGATTTTGACTTAGACATGCTCCCAGCCGATGCCCTTGACGACTTTGACCTTGATATGCTG
CCTGCTGACGCTCTTGACGATTTTGACCTTGACATGCTCCCCGGGTAATCCGGACTCGACCTGCAGCCAA
GCTTATCGAAACGCGTCTGGAACAATCAACCTCTGGATTACAAAATTTGTGAAAGATTGACTGGTATTCT
TAACTATGTTGCTCCTTTTACGCTATGTGGATACGCTGCTTTAATGCCTTTGTATCATGCTATTGCTTCC
CGTATGGCTTTCATTTTCTCCTCCTTGTATAAATCCTGGTTGCTGTCTCTTTATGAGGAGTTGTGGCCCG
TTGTCAGGCAACGTGGCGTGGTGTGCACTGTGTTTGCTGACGCAACCCCCACTGGTTGGGGCATTGCCAC
CACCTGTCAGCTCCTTTCCGGGACTTTCGCTTTCCCCCTCCCTATTGCCACGGCGGAACTCATCGCCGCC
TGCCTTGCCCGCTGCTGGACAGGGGCTCGGCTGTTGGGCACTGACAATTCCGTGGTGTTGTCGGGGAAGC
TGACGTCCTTTCCATGGCTGCTCGCCTGTGTTGCCACCTGGATTCTGCGCGGGACGTCCTTCTGCTACGT
CCCTTCGGCCCTCAATCCAGCGGACCTTCCTTCCCGCGGCCTGCTGCCGGCTCTGCGGCCTCTTCCGCGT
CTTCGCCTTCGCCCTCAGACGAGTCGGATCTCCCTTTGGGCCGCCTCCCCGCCTGGAATTAATTCTGCAG
TCGAGACCTAGAAAAACATGGAGCAATCACAAGTAGCAATACAGCAGCTACCAATGCTGATTGTGCCTGG
CTAGAAGCACAAGAGGAGGAGGAGGTGGGTTTTCCAGTCACACCTCAGGTACCTTTAAGACCAATGACTT
ACAAGGCAGCTGTAGATCTTAGCCACTTTTTAAAAGAAAAGGGGGGACTGGAAGGGCTAATTCACTCCCA
ACGAAGACAAGATCTGCTTTTTGCTTGTACTGGGTCTCTCTGGTTAGACCAGATCTGAGCCTGGGAGCTC
TCTGGCTAACTAGGGAACCCACTGCTTAAGCCTCAATAAAGCTTGCCTTGAGTGCTTCAAGTAGTGTGTG
CCCGTCTGTTGTGTGACTCTGGTAACTAGAGATCCCTCAGACCCTTTTAGTCAGTGTGGAAAATCTCTAG
CAGTAGTAGTTCATGTCATCTTATTATTCAGTATTTATAACTTGCAAAGAAATGAATATCAGAGAGTGAG
AGGAACTTGTTTATTGCAGCTTATAATGGTTACAAATAAAGCAATAGCATCACAAATTTCACAAATAAAG
CATTTTTTTCACTGCATTCTAGTTGTGGTTTGTCCAAACTCATCAATGTATCTTATCATGTCTGGCTCTA
GCTATCCCGCCCCTAACTCCGCCCATCCCGCCCCTAACTCCGCCCAGTTCCGCCCATTCTCCGCCCCATG
GCTGACTAATTTTTTTTATTTATGCAGAGGCCGAGGCCGCCTCGGCCTCTGAGCTATTCCAGAAGTAGTG
AGGAGGCTTTTTTGGAGGCCTAGGGACGTACCCAATTCGCCCTATAGTGAGTCGTATTACGCGCGCTCAC
TGGCCGTCGTTTTACAACGTCGTGACTGGGAAAACCCTGGCGTTACCCAACTTAATCGCCTTGCAGCACA
TCCCCCTTTCGCCAGCTGGCGTAATAGCGAAGAGGCCCGCACCGATCGCCCTTCCCAACAGTTGCGCAGC
CTGAATGGCGAATGGG
[124 nt withheld, positions 7927-8050]
C
[91 nt withheld, positions 8052-8142]
A
[49 nt withheld, positions 8144-8192]
CCTTTGACGTTGGAGTCCACGTTCTTT
[37 nt withheld, positions 8220-8256]
ACCCTATCTCGGTCTATTCTTTTGATTTATAAGGGATTTTGCCGATTTCGGCCTATTGGTTAAAAAATGA
GCTGATTTAACAAAAATTTAACGCGAATTTTAACAAAATATTAACGCTTACAATTTAGGTGGCACTTTTC
GGGGAAATGTGCGCGGAACCCCTATTTGTTTATTTTTCTAAATACATTCAAATATGTATCCGCTCATGAG
ACAATAACCCTGATAAATGCTTCAATAATATTGAAAAAGGAAGAGTATGAGTATTCAACATTTCCGTGTC
GCCCTTATTCCCTTTTTTGCGGCATTTTGCCTTCCTGTTTTTGCTCACCCAGAAACGCTGGTGAAAGTAA
AAGATGCTGAAGATCAGTTGGGTGCACGAGTGGGTTACATCGAACTGGATCTCAACAGCGGTAAGATCCT
TGAGAGTTTTCGCCCCGAAGAACGTTTTCCAATGATGAGCACTTTTAAAGTTCTGCTATGTGGCGCGGTA
TTATCCCGTATTGACGCCGGGCAAGAGCAACTCGGTCGCCGCATACACTATTCTCAGAATGACTTGGTTG
AGTACTCACCAGTCACAGAAAAGCATCTTACGGATGGCATGACAGTAAGAGAATTATGCAGTGCTGCCAT
AACCATGAGTGATAACACTGCGGCCAACTTACTTCTGACAACGATCGGAGGACCGAAGGAGCTAACCGCT
TTTTTGCACAACATGGGGGATCATGTAACTCGCCTTGATCGTTGGGAACCGGAGCTGAATGAAGCCATAC
CAAACGACGAGCGTGACACCACGATGCCTGTAGCAATGGCAACAACGTTGCGCAAACTATTAACTGGCGA
ACTACTTACTCTAGCTTCCCGGCAACAATTAATAGACTGGATGGAGGCGGATAAAGTTGCAGGACCACTT
CTGCGCTCGGCCCTTCCGGCTGGCTGGTTTATTGCTGATAAATCTGGAGCCGGTGAGCGTGGGTCTCGCG
GTATCATTGCAGCACTGGGGCCAGATGGTAAGCCCTCCCGTATCGTAGTTATCTACACGACGGGGAGTCA
GGCAACTATGGATGAACGAAATAGACAGATCGCTGAGATAGGTGCCTCACTGATTAAGCATTGGTAACTG
TCAGACCAAGTTTACTCATATATACTTTAGATTGATTTAAAACTTCATTTTTAATTTAAAAGGATCTAGG
TGAAGATCCTTTTTGATAATCTCATGACCAAAATCCCTTAACGTGAGTTTTCGTTCCACTGAGCGTCAGA
CCCCGTAGAAAAGATCAAAGGATCTTCTTGAGATCCTTTTTTTCTGCGCGTAATCTGCTGCTTGCAAACA
AAAAAACCACCGCTACCAGCGGTGGTTTGTTTGCCGGATCAAGAGCTACCAACTCTTTTTCCGAAGGTAA
CTGGCTTCAGCAGAGCGCAGATACCAAATACTGTTCTTCTAGTGTAGCCGTAGTTAGGCCACCACTTCAA
GAACTCTGTAGCACCGCCTACATACCTCGCTCTGCTAATCCTGTTACCAGTGGCTGCTGCCAGTGGCGAT
AAGTCGTGTCTTACCGGGTTGGACTCAAGACGATAGTTACCGGATAAGGCGCAGCGGTCGGGCTGAACGG
GGGGTTCGTGCACACAGCCCAGCTTGGAGCGAACGACCTACACCGAACTGAGATACCTACAGCGTGAGCT
ATGAGAAAGCGCCACGCTTCCCGAAGGGAGAAAGGCGGACAGGTATCCGGTAAGCGGCAGGGTCGGAACA
GGAGAGCGCACGAGGGAGCTTCCAGGGGGAAACGCCTGGTATCTTTATAGTCCTGTCGGGTTTCGCCACC
TCTGACTTGAGCGTCGATTTTTGTGATGCTCGTCAGGGGGGCGGAGCCTATGGAAAAACGCCAGCAACGC
GGCCTTTTTACGGTTCCTGGCCTTTTGCTGGCCTTTTGCTCACATGTTCTTTCCTGCGTTATCCCCTGAT
TCTGTGGATAACCGTATTACCGCCTTTGAGTGAGCTGATACCGCTCGCCGCAGCCG
Features (pLannotate 1.2.2; 32 found; start..end, strand, type, name):
      1..41      +  rep_origin     RSF ori (fragment): Plasmids containing the RSF 1030 origin of replication can be propagated in E. coli cells that contain additional plasmids with compatible origins.
     43..135     +  CDS            lacI (fragment): lac repressor; lacI; The lac repressor binds to the lac operator to inhibit transcription in E. coli. This inhibition can be relieved by adding lactose or isopropyl-β-D-thiogalactopyranoside (IPTG).
    148..169     +  protein_bind   CAP binding site: CAP binding activates transcription in the presence of cAMP. E. coli catabolite activator protein
    184..214     +  promoter       lac promoter: promoter for the E. coli lac operon
    222..238     +  protein_bind   lac operator: The lac repressor binds to the lac operator to inhibit transcription in E. coli. This inhibition can be relieved by adding lactose or isopropyl-β-D-thiogalactopyranoside (IPTG). lac repressor encoded by lacI
    283..301     +  promoter       T3 promoter: promoter for bacteriophage T3 RNA polymerase
    329..555     +  promoter       RSV promoter: Rous sarcoma virus enhancer/promoter
    556..736     +  LTR            5' LTR (truncated): truncated 5' long terminal repeat (LTR) from HIV-1
    783..908     +  misc_feature   HIV-1 Ψ: packaging signal of human immunodeficiency virus type 1
    892..1255    +  CDS            HIV-1 gag (fragment): gag protein from human immunodeficiency virus 1; gag
   1401..1634    +  misc_feature   RRE: The Rev response element (RRE) of HIV-1 allows for Rev-dependent mRNA export from the nucleus to the cytoplasm.
   2011..2111    +  CDS            Rev (fragment): human immunodeficiency virus 1 (HIV-1) Rev protein; rev; enhances nuclear export of unspliced and incompletely spliced viral mRNAs
   2130..2247    +  misc_feature   cPPT/CTS: central polypurine tract and central termination sequence of HIV-1
   2263..2641    +  promoter       TRE3G promoter: 3rd-generation Tet-responsive promoter that can be activated by binding of Tet-On® 3G
   2665..3384    +  CDS            EGFP: the original enhanced GFP (Yang et al., 1996) mammalian codon-optimized
   3619..3746    +  ncRNA          3' miR-30a: sequence downstream of the 71-nt precursor of the human miR-30a microRNA (Zeng et al., 2002) miRNA
   3771..4270    +  promoter       PGK promoter: mouse phosphoglycerate kinase 1 promoter
   4291..4890    +  CDS            PuroR: puromycin N-acetyltransferase; pac from Streptomyces alboniger; confers resistance to puromycin
   5056..5518    +  misc_feature   IRES: internal ribosome entry site (IRES) of the encephalomyocarditis virus (EMCV)
   5541..6229    +  CDS            rtTA3 (fragment): reverse tetracycline transactivator 3 activates expression from Tet-responsive promoters in the presence of doxycycline
   6159..6269    +  CDS            VP48: 3 tandem repeats of the minimal activation domain of herpes simplex virus VP16 (Cheng et al., 2013)
   6324..6912    +  misc_feature   WPRE: woodchuck hepatitis virus posttranscriptional regulatory element
   6929..7117    +  CDS            nef (fragment): NEF_HV1Z2 - Experimental evidence at protein level: Swiss-Prot protein existence level 1. Extracellular Nef protein targets CD4(+) T-lymphocytes for apoptosis by interacting with CXCR4 surface receptors. From Human immunodeficiency virus type 1 group M subtype D (isolate Z2/CDC-Z34) (HIV-1).
   7119..7352    +  LTR            3' LTR (ΔU3): self-inactivating 3' long terminal repeat (LTR) from HIV-1
   7424..7545    +  polyA_signal   SV40 poly(A) signal: SV40 polyadenylation signal
   7585..7720    +  rep_origin     SV40 ori: SV40 origin of replication
   7741..7759    -  promoter       T7 promoter: promoter for bacteriophage T7 RNA polymerase
   7767..7922    +  CDS            lacZα (fragment): LacZα fragment of β-galactosidase; lacZ fragment
   7927..8355    +  rep_origin     f1 ori (sequence partly withheld): f1 bacteriophage origin of replication; arrow indicates direction of (+) strand synthesis
   8408..8512    +  promoter       AmpR promoter: bla
   8513..9373    +  CDS            AmpR: β-lactamase; bla; confers resistance to ampicillin, carbenicillin, and related antibiotics
   9544..10132   +  rep_origin     ori: high-copy-number ColE1/pMB1/pBR322/pUC origin of replication
