[The description below was written by a language model from this plasmid's Addgene catalogue record and pLannotate feature annotations shown in this document.]
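Description:
LT3GEPIR-ARshRNA2 is an all-in-one, doxycycline-inducible lentiviral shRNA vector built on the LT3GEPIR backbone and designed to knock down the human androgen receptor (AR). It is propagated in E. coli as a high-copy plasmid through a ColE1/pUC-type origin with ampicillin selection. An f1 origin and an SV40 origin are also annotated. The viral portion has a third-generation, self-inactivating layout. An RSV promoter drives a truncated HIV-1 5' LTR, followed by the Ψ packaging signal, RRE and cPPT/CTS. The cassette ends with a WPRE and a ΔU3 3' LTR with a downstream SV40 polyadenylation signal, so the integrated provirus lacks LTR promoter activity.

The payload consists of two transcription units. In the first, the TRE3G Tet-responsive promoter drives EGFP. The roughly 125 bp AR shRNA insert is cloned between XhoI and EcoRI downstream of the EGFP coding sequence. The feature table annotates 3' miR-30a flanking sequence there, which indicates that the hairpin sits in a microRNA-type scaffold and is processed from the same transcript as the reporter. GFP fluorescence should therefore track shRNA expression. In the second unit, the constitutive mouse PGK promoter expresses puromycin N-acetyltransferase, followed by an EMCV IRES and the reverse tetracycline transactivator rtTA3. Transduced cells can thus be selected with puromycin and already carry the transactivator, which activates TRE3G when doxycycline is present.

The recorded purpose is inducible knockdown of AR. The associated publication examined whether enzalutamide cytotoxicity in desmoplastic small round cell tumor depends on the androgen receptor.
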