Addgene plasmid #220562: LT3GEPIR-ARshRNA2
Purpose: To inducibly knockdown AR expression
Depositing lab: Sean Lee. Depositing organization: Tulane University. Publication: Enzalutamide induces cytotoxicity in desmoplastic small round cell tumor independent of the androgen receptor. Magrath JW, Goldberg IN, Truong DD, Hartono AB, Sampath SS, Jackson CE, Ghosh A, Cardin DL, Zhang H, Ludwig JA, Lee SB. Commun Biol. 2024 Apr 4;7(1):411. doi: 10.1038/s42003-024-06003-0. PubMed 38575753.
Backbone
  Vector backbone: LT3GEPIR
  Backbone manufacturer: Dr. Johannes Zuber
  Vector type: Lentiviral
  Selectable markers: Puromycin
Growth in bacteria
  Bacterial resistance: Ampicillin, 100 μg/mL
  Growth temperature: 37°C
  Growth strain: NEB Stable
  Copy number: High Copy
Gene/Insert
  Gene/Insert name: AR shRNA2
  gRNA/shRNA sequence: GATGTCTTCTGCCTGTTATAA
  Species: H. sapiens (human)
  Insert size (bp): 125
  Entrez Gene: AR (a.k.a. AIS, AR8, DHTR, HUMARA, HYSP1, KD, NR3C4, SBMA, SMAX1, TFM)
  Promoter: TRE3G (TetOP) promoter
  Cloning method: Restriction Enzyme; 5′ cloning site XhoI (not destroyed); 3′ cloning site EcoRI (not destroyed)
  Sequencing primers: 5′ TGTTTGAATGAGGCTTCAGTAC; 3′ CAGCGGGGCTGCTAAAGCGCATGC
Terms and licenses: Academic/Nonprofit Terms; Industry Terms: Not Available to Industry
How to cite: LT3GEPIR-ARshRNA2 was a gift from Sean Lee (Addgene plasmid # 220562 ; http://n2t.net/addgene:220562 ; RRID:Addgene_220562)
